Addgene plasmid #210369: FKBP10-EGFP
Purpose: Expresses FKBP10 fused with EGFP in mammalian cells
Depositing lab: Michele Pagano. Depositing organization: NYU Grossman School of Medicine. Publication: The REEP5/TRAM1 complex binds SARS-CoV-2 NSP3 and promotes virus replication. Li J, Gui Q, Liang FX, Sall J, Zhang Q, Duan Y, Dhabaria A, Askenazi M, Ueberheide B, Stapleford KA, Pagano M. J Virol. 2023 Sep 28:e0050723. doi: 10.1128/jvi.00507-23. PubMed 37768083.
Backbone
  Vector backbone: pEGFP-N1
  Backbone size w/o insert (bp): 4700
  Total vector size (bp): 6500
  Vector type: Mammalian Expression
  Selectable markers: Neomycin (select with G418)
Growth in bacteria
  Bacterial resistance: Kanamycin, 50 μg/mL
  Growth temperature: 37°C
  Growth strain: DH5alpha
  Copy number: High Copy
Gene/Insert
  Gene/Insert name: FKBP10
  Species: H. sapiens (human)
  Insert size (bp): 1746
  GenBank ID: NM_021939.4
  Entrez Gene: FKBP10 (a.k.a. BRKS, BRKS1, FKBP65, OI11, OI6, PPIASE, TLH1, hFKBP65)
  Tag / fusion protein: EGFP (C terminal on insert)
  Cloning method: Ligation Independent Cloning
  Sequencing primers: 5′ CMV-F; 3′ EGFP (Cterm)
Resource information
  A portion of this plasmid was derived from a plasmid made by: Horizon Discovery MHS6278-202757406
Terms and licenses: Academic/Nonprofit Terms; Industry Terms: Not Available to Industry
How to cite: FKBP10-EGFP was a gift from Michele Pagano (Addgene plasmid # 210369 ; http://n2t.net/addgene:210369 ; RRID:Addgene_210369)
