[The description below was written by a language model from this plasmid's Addgene catalogue record and pLannotate feature annotations shown in this document.]
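Description:
FKBP10-EGFP is a mammalian expression plasmid built on the pEGFP-N1 backbone that produces human FKBP10 (also known as FKBP65, a peptidyl-prolyl isomerase that assists protein folding) fused at its C terminus to a green fluorescent protein. The 1,746 bp FKBP10 coding sequence was inserted by ligation-independent cloning into the remnant of the multiple cloning site. It sits directly downstream of the human cytomegalovirus immediate-early enhancer and promoter and upstream of the fluorescent protein reading frame, with an SV40 polyadenylation signal terminating the transcript. The catalogue entry calls the tag EGFP, whereas the automated annotation of the sequenced plasmid matched it to mEGFP, the variant carrying the monomerizing A206K substitution. The record does not resolve which description is accurate.

The plasmid is propagated in E. coli through a high-copy ColE1/pUC-type origin and also carries an f1 origin for single-stranded DNA production. A single Tn5 aminoglycoside phosphotransferase gene (NeoR/KanR) provides both selections. A bacterial bla-type promoter drives it for kanamycin resistance in bacteria, and the adjacent SV40 enhancer/early promoter drives it for G418 selection in mammalian cells, with an HSV TK polyadenylation signal downstream. Short annotated fragments of SV40 large T antigen, ble and the bGH poly(A) signal are most likely backbone remnants or partial matches rather than functional elements. The sequenced record is 6,440 nt, close to the listed total of about 6,500 bp.

The stated purpose is expression of the FKBP10–EGFP fusion in mammalian cells, which would allow fluorescence-based visualisation or detection of the protein. The plasmid was deposited in connection with a study of host factors that bind SARS-CoV-2 NSP3, though the record does not describe FKBP10's specific role in that work.
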