Features (pLannotate 1.2.2; 15 found; start..end, strand, type, name):
     56..359     +  enhancer       CMV enhancer: human cytomegalovirus immediate early enhancer
    360..563     +  promoter       CMV promoter: human cytomegalovirus (CMV) immediate early promoter
    586..613     +  misc_feature   MCS (fragment): multiple cloning site
    614..2359    +  CDS            FKBP10: FKB10_HUMAN - Also known as FKBP65. Experimental evidence at protein level: Swiss-Prot protein existence level 1. PPIases accelerate the folding of proteins during protein synthesis. From Homo sapiens (Human).
   2381..3100    +  CDS            mEGFP: enhanced GFP with monomerizing A206K mutation (Zacharias et al., 2002) mammalian codon-optimized
   3117..3200    +  CDS            large T antigen (fragment): large T antigen from SV40 (simian virus 40)
   3223..3344    +  polyA_signal   SV40 poly(A) signal: SV40 polyadenylation signal
   3378..3806    -  rep_origin     f1 ori (sequence partly withheld): f1 bacteriophage origin of replication; arrow indicates direction of (+) strand synthesis
   3833..3937    +  promoter       AmpR promoter: bla
   3939..4296    +  promoter       SV40 promoter: SV40 enhancer and early promoter
   4331..5125    +  CDS            NeoR/KanR: aminoglycoside phosphotransferase from Tn5; aph(3')-II (or nptII); confers resistance to neomycin, kanamycin, and G418 (Geneticin®)
   5146..5298    +  CDS            ble (fragment): BLE_KLEPN - Experimental evidence at protein level: Swiss-Prot protein existence level 1. Binding protein with a strong affinity to the bleomycin family of antibiotics. Binds to CL990; an antimitotic-antibiotic compound. From Klebsiella pneumoniae.
   5357..5404    +  polyA_signal   HSV TK poly(A) signal: herpes simplex virus thymidine kinase polyadenylation signal (Cole and Stacy, 1985)
   5495..5511    -  polyA_signal   bGH poly(A) signal (fragment): bovine growth hormone polyadenylation signal
   5733..6321    +  rep_origin     ori: high-copy-number ColE1/pMB1/pBR322/pUC origin of replication
>Addgene plasmid #210369 | FKBP10-EGFP | addgene full sequence | sequence record 417473 | Addgene NGS Result
ATTAATAGTAATCAATTACGGGGTCATTAGTTCATAGCCCATATATGGAGTTCCGCGTTACATAACTTAC
GGTAAATGGCCCGCCTGGCTGACCGCCCAACGACCCCCGCCCATTGACGTCAATAATGACGTATGTTCCC
ATAGTAACGCCAATAGGGACTTTCCATTGACGTCAATGGGTGGAGTATTTACGGTAAACTGCCCACTTGG
CAGTACATCAAGTGTATCATATGCCAAGTACGCCCCCTATTGACGTCAATGACGGTAAATGGCCCGCCTG
GCATTATGCCCAGTACATGACCTTATGGGACTTTCCTACTTGGCAGTACATCTACGTATTAGTCATCGCT
ATTACCATGGTGATGCGGTTTTGGCAGTACATCAATGGGCGTGGATAGCGGTTTGACTCACGGGGATTTC
CAAGTCTCCACCCCATTGACGTCAATGGGAGTTTGTTTTGGCACCAAAATCAACGGGACTTTCCAAAATG
TCGTAACAACTCCGCCCCATTGACGCAAATGGGCGGTAGGCGTGTACGGTGGGAGGTCTATATAAGCAGA
GCTGGTTTAGTGAACCGTCAGATCCGCTAGCGCTACCGGACTCAGATCTCGAGATGTTCCCCGCGGGCCC
CCCCAGCCACAGCCTCCTCCGGCTCCCCCTGCTGCAGTTGCTGCTACTGGTGGTGCAGGCCGTGGGGAGG
GGGCTGGGCCGCGCCAGCCCGGCCGGGGGCCCCCTGGAAGATGTGGTCATCGAGAGGTACCACATCCCCA
GGGCCTGTCCCCGGGAAGTGCAGATGGGGGATTTTGTGCGCTACCACTACAACGGCACTTTTGAAGATGG
CAAGAAGTTTGATTCAAGCTATGATCGCAACACCTTGGTGGCCATCGTGGTGGGTGTGGGGCGCCTCATC
ACTGGCATGGACCGAGGCCTCATGGGCATGTGTGTCAACGAGCGGCGACGCCTCATTGTGCCTCCCCACC
TGGGCTATGGGAGCATCGGCCTGGCGGGGCTCATTCCACCGGATGCCACCCTCTACTTCGATGTGGTTCT
GCTGGATGTGTGGAACAAGGAAGACACCGTGCAGGTGAGCACATTGCTGCGCCCGCCCCACTGCCCCCGC
ATGGTCCAGGACGGCGACTTTGTCCGCTACCACTACAATGGCACCCTGCTGGACGGCACCTCCTTCGACA
CCAGCTACAGTAAGGGCGGCACTTATGACACCTACGTCGGCTCTGGTTGGCTGATCAAGGGCATGGACCA
GGGGCTGCTGGGCATGTGTCCTGGAGAGAGAAGGAAGATTATCATCCCTCCATTCCTGGCCTATGGCGAG
AAAGGCTATGGGACAGTGATCCCCCCACAGGCCTCGCTGGTCTTTCACGTCCTCCTGATTGACGTGCACA
ACCCGAAGGACGCTGTCCAGCTAGAGACGCTGGAGCTCCCCCCCGGCTGTGTCCGCAGAGCCGGGGCCGG
GGACTTCATGCGCTACCACTACAATGGCTCCTTGATGGACGGCACCCTCTTCGATTCCAGCTACTCCCGC
AACCACACCTACAATACCTATATCGGGCAGGGTTACATCATCCCCGGGATGGACCAGGGGCTGCAGGGTG
CCTGCATGGGGGAACGCCGGAGAATTACCATCCCCCCGCACCTCGCCTATGGGGAGAATGGAACTGGAGA
CAAGATCCCTGGCTCTGCCGTGCTAATCTTCAACGTCCATGTCATTGACTTCCACAACCCTGCGGATGTG
GTGGAAATCAGGACACTGTCCCGGCCATCTGAGACCTGCAATGAGACCACCAAGCTTGGGGACTTTGTTC
GATACCATTACAACTGTTCTTTGCTGGACGGCACCCAGCTGTTCACCTCGCATGACTACGGGGCCCCCCA
GGAGGCGACTCTCGGGGCCAACAAGGTGATCGAAGGCCTGGACACGGGCCTGCAGGGCATGTGTGTGGGA
GAGAGGCGGCAGCTCATCGTGCCCCCGCACCTGGCCCACGGGGAGAGTGGAGCCCGGGGAGTCCCAGGCA
GTGCTGTGCTGCTGTTTGAGGTGGAGCTGGTGTCCCGGGAGGATGGGCTGCCCACAGGCTACCTGTTTGT
GTGGCACAAGGACCCTCCTGCCAACCTGTTTGAAGACATGGACCTCAACAAGGATGGCGAGGTCCCTCCG
GAGGAGTTCTCCACCTTCATCAAGGCTCAAGTGAGTGAGGGCAAAGGACGCCTCATGCCTGGGCAGGACC
CTGAGAAAACCATAGGAGACATGTTCCAGAACCAGGACCGCAACCAGGACGGCAAGATCACAGTCGACGA
GCTCAAGCTGAAGTCAGATGAGGACGAGGAGCGGGTCCACGAGGAGCTCGCGGATCCACCGGTCGCCACC
ATGGTGAGCAAGGGCGAGGAGCTGTTCACCGGGGTGGTGCCCATCCTGGTCGAGCTGGACGGCGACGTAA
ACGGCCACAAGTTCAGCGTGTCCGGCGAGGGCGAGGGCGATGCCACCTACGGCAAGCTGACCCTGAAGTT
CATCTGCACCACCGGCAAGCTGCCCGTGCCCTGGCCCACCCTCGTGACCACCCTGACCTACGGCGTGCAG
TGCTTCAGCCGCTACCCCGACCACATGAAGCAGCACGACTTCTTCAAGTCCGCCATGCCCGAAGGCTACG
TCCAGGAGCGCACCATCTTCTTCAAGGACGACGGCAACTACAAGACCCGCGCCGAGGTGAAGTTCGAGGG
CGACACCCTGGTGAACCGCATCGAGCTGAAGGGCATCGACTTCAAGGAGGACGGCAACATCCTGGGGCAC
AAGCTGGAGTACAACTACAACAGCCACAACGTCTATATCATGGCCGACAAGCAGAAGAACGGCATCAAGG
TGAACTTCAAGATCCGCCACAACATCGAGGACGGCAGCGTGCAGCTCGCCGACCACTACCAGCAGAACAC
CCCCATCGGCGACGGCCCCGTGCTGCTGCCCGACAACCACTACCTGAGCACCCAGTCCAAGCTGAGCAAA
GACCCCAACGAGAAGCGCGATCACATGGTCCTGCTGGAGTTCGTGACCGCCGCCGGGATCACTCTCGGCA
TGGACGAGCTGTACAAGTAAAGCGGCCGCGACTCTAGATCATAATCAGCCATACCACATTTGTAGAGGTT
TTACTTGCTTTAAAAAACCTCCCACACCTCCCCCTGAACCTGAAACATAAAATGAATGCAATTGTTGTTG
TTAACTTGTTTATTGCAGCTTATAATGGTTACAAATAAAGCAATAGCATCACAAATTTCACAAATAAAGC
ATTTTTTTCACTGCATTCTAGTTGTGGTTTGTCCAAACTCATCAATGTATCTTAAGGCGTAAATTGTAAG
CGTTAATATTTTGTTAAAATTCGCGTTAAATTTTTGTTAAATCAGCTCATTTTTTAACCAATAGGCCGAA
ATCGGCAAAATCCCTTATAAATCAAAAGAATAGACCGAGATAGGGT
[37 nt withheld, positions 3477-3513]
AAAGAACGTGGACTCCAACGTCAAAGG
[49 nt withheld, positions 3541-3589]
T
[91 nt withheld, positions 3591-3681]
G
[124 nt withheld, positions 3683-3806]
CAGGTGGCACTTTTCGGGGAAATGTGCGCGGAACCCCTATTTGTTTATTTTTCTAAATACATTCAAATAT
GTATCCGCTCATGAGACAATAACCCTGATAAATGCTTCAATAATATTGAAAAAGGAAGAGTCCTGAGGCG
GAAAGAACCAGCTGTGGAATGTGTGTCAGTTAGGGTGTGGAAAGTCCCCAGGCTCCCCAGCAGGCAGAAG
TATGCAAAGCATGCATCTCAATTAGTCAGCAACCAGGTGTGGAAAGTCCCCAGGCTCCCCAGCAGGCAGA
AGTATGCAAAGCATGCATCTCAATTAGTCAGCAACCATAGTCCCGCCCCTAACTCCGCCCATCCCGCCCC
TAACTCCGCCCAGTTCCGCCCATTCTCCGCCCCATGGCTGACTAATTTTTTTTATTTATGCAGAGGCCGA
GGCCGCCTCGGCCTCTGAGCTATTCCAGAAGTAGTGAGGAGGCTTTTTTGGAGGCCTAGGCTTTTGCAAA
GATCGATCAAGAGACAGGATGAGGATCGTTTCGCATGATTGAACAAGATGGATTGCACGCAGGTTCTCCG
GCCGCTTGGGTGGAGAGGCTATTCGGCTATGACTGGGCACAACAGACAATCGGCTGCTCTGATGCCGCCG
TGTTCCGGCTGTCAGCGCAGGGGCGCCCGGTTCTTTTTGTCAAGACCGACCTGTCCGGTGCCCTGAATGA
ACTGCAAGACGAGGCAGCGCGGCTATCGTGGCTGGCCACGACGGGCGTTCCTTGCGCAGCTGTGCTCGAC
GTTGTCACTGAAGCGGGAAGGGACTGGCTGCTATTGGGCGAAGTGCCGGGGCAGGATCTCCTGTCATCTC
ACCTTGCTCCTGCCGAGAAAGTATCCATCATGGCTGATGCAATGCGGCGGCTGCATACGCTTGATCCGGC
TACCTGCCCATTCGACCACCAAGCGAAACATCGCATCGAGCGAGCACGTACTCGGATGGAAGCCGGTCTT
GTCGATCAGGATGATCTGGACGAAGAGCATCAGGGGCTCGCGCCAGCCGAACTGTTCGCCAGGCTCAAGG
CGAGCATGCCCGACGGCGAGGATCTCGTCGTGACCCATGGCGATGCCTGCTTGCCGAATATCATGGTGGA
AAATGGCCGCTTTTCTGGATTCATCGACTGTGGCCGGCTGGGTGTGGCGGACCGCTATCAGGACATAGCG
TTGGCTACCCGTGATATTGCTGAAGAGCTTGGCGGCGAATGGGCTGACCGCTTCCTCGTGCTTTACGGTA
TCGCCGCTCCCGATTCGCAGCGCATCGCCTTCTATCGCCTTCTTGACGAGTTCTTCTGAGCGGGACTCTG
GGGTTCGAAATGACCGACCAAGCGACGCCCAACCTGCCATCACGAGATTTCGATTCCACCGCCGCCTTCT
ATGAAAGGTTGGGCTTCGGAATCGTTTTCCGGGACGCCGGCTGGATGATCCTCCAGCGCGGGGATCTCAT
GCTGGAGTTCTTCGCCCACCCTAGGGGGAGGCTAACTGAAACACGGAAGGAGACAATACCGGAAGGAACC
CGCGCTATGACGGCAATAAAAAGACAGAATAAAACGCACGGTGTTGGGTCGTTTGTTCATAAACGCGGGG
TTCGGTCCCAGGGCTGGCACTCTGTCGATACCCCACCGAGACCCCATTGGGGCCAATACGCCCGCGTTTC
TTCCTTTTCCCCACCCCACCCCCCAAGTTCGGGTGAAGGCCCAGGGCTCGCAGCCAACGTCGGGGCGGCA
GGCCCTGCCATAGCCTCAGGTTACTCATATATACTTTAGATTGATTTAAAACTTCATTTTTAATTTAAAA
GGATCTAGGTGAAGATCCTTTTTGATAATCTCATGACCAAAATCCCTTAACGTGAGTTTTCGTTCCACTG
AGCGTCAGACCCCGTAGAAAAGATCAAAGGATCTTCTTGAGATCCTTTTTTTCTGCGCGTAATCTGCTGC
TTGCAAACAAAAAAACCACCGCTACCAGCGGTGGTTTGTTTGCCGGATCAAGAGCTACCAACTCTTTTTC
CGAAGGTAACTGGCTTCAGCAGAGCGCAGATACCAAATACTGTTCTTCTAGTGTAGCCGTAGTTAGGCCA
CCACTTCAAGAACTCTGTAGCACCGCCTACATACCTCGCTCTGCTAATCCTGTTACCAGTGGCTGCTGCC
AGTGGCGATAAGTCGTGTCTTACCGGGTTGGACTCAAGACGATAGTTACCGGATAAGGCGCAGCGGTCGG
GCTGAACGGGGGGTTCGTGCACACAGCCCAGCTTGGAGCGAACGACCTACACCGAACTGAGATACCTACA
GCGTGAGCTATGAGAAAGCGCCACGCTTCCCGAAGGGAGAAAGGCGGACAGGTATCCGGTAAGCGGCAGG
GTCGGAACAGGAGAGCGCACGAGGGAGCTTCCAGGGGGAAACGCCTGGTATCTTTATAGTCCTGTCGGGT
TTCGCCACCTCTGACTTGAGCGTCGATTTTTGTGATGCTCGTCAGGGGGGCGGAGCCTATGGAAAAACGC
CAGCAACGCGGCCTTTTTACGGTTCCTGGCCTTTTGCTGGCCTTTTGCTCACATGTTCTTTCCTGCGTTA
TCCCCTGATTCTGTGGATAACCGTATTACCGCCATGCATTAGTT
